>Addgene plasmid #44231 | pEYFP(C1)-PP1alpha | addgene partial sequence | sequence record 67528 | CMV-F 5'-CGCAAATGGGCGGTAGGCGTG-3'
GTGAACCGTCAGATCCGCTAGCGCTACCGGTCGCCACCATGGTGAGCAAGGGCGAGGAGCTGTTCACCGG
GGTGGTGCCCATCCTGGTCGAGCTGGACGGCGACGTAAACGGCCACAAGTTCAGCGTGTCCGGCGAGGGC
GAGGGCGATGCCACCTACGGCAAGCTGACCCTGAAGTTCATCTGCACCACCGGCAAGCTGCCCGTGCCCT
GGCCCACCCTCGTGACCACCTTCGGCTACGGCCTGCAGTGCTTCGCCCGCTACCCCGACCACATGAAGCA
GCACGACTTCTTCAAGTCCGCCATGCCCGAAGGCTACGTCCAGGAGCGCACCATCTTCTTCAAGGACGAC
GGCAACTACAAGACCCGCGCCGAGGTGAAGTTCGAGGGCGACACCCTGGTGAACCGCATCGAGCTGAAGG
GCATCGACTTCAAGGAGGACGGCAACATCCTGGGGCACAAGCTGGAGTACAACTACAACAGCCACAACGT
CTATATCATGGCCGACAAGCAGAAGAACGGCATCAAGGTGAACTTCAAGATCCGCCACAACATCGAGGAC
GGCAGCGTGCAGCTCGCCGACCACTACCAGCAGAACACCCCCATCGGCGACGGCCCCGTGCTGCTGCCCG
ACAACCACTACCTGAGCTACCAGTCCGCCCTGAGCAAAGACCCCAACGAGAAGCGCGATCACATGGTCCT
GCTGGAGTTCGTGACCGCCGCCGGGATCACTCTCGGCATGGACGAGCTGTACAAGTCCGGACTCAGATCT
CGAGCTCAAGCTTCGAATTCGATGTCCGACAGCGAGAAGCTCAACCTGGACTCGATCATCGGGCGCCTGC
T
