>Addgene plasmid #44231 | pEYFP(C1)-PP1alpha | addgene partial sequence | sequence record 67543 | EGFP-C 5'-CATGGTCCTGCTGGAGTTCGTG-3'
AGTCCGGACTCAGATCTCGAGCTCAAGCTTCGAATTCGATGTCCGACAGCGAGAAGCTCAACCTGGACTC
GATCATCGGGCGCCTGCTGGAAGTGCAGGGCTCGCGGCCTGGCAAGAATGTACAGCTGACAGAGAACGAG
ATCCGCGGTCTGTGCCTGAAATCCCGGGAGATTTTTCTGAGCCAGCCCATTCTTCTGGAGCTGGAGGCAC
CCCTCAAGATCTGCGGTGACATACACGGCCAGTACTACGACCTTCTGCGACTATTTGAGTATGGCGGTTT
CCCTCCCGAGAGCAACTACCTCTTTCTGGGGGACTATGTGGACAGGGGCAAGCAGTCCTTGGAGACCATC
TGCCTGCTGCTGGCCTATAAGATCAAGTACCCCGAGAACTTCTTCCTGCTCCGTGGGAACCACGAGTGTG
CCAGCATCAACCGCATCTATGGTTTCTACGATGAGTGCAAGAGACGCTACAACATCAAACTGTGGAAAAC
CTTCACTGACTGCTTCAACTGCCTGCCCATCGCGGCCATAGTGGACGAAAAGATCTTCTGCTGCCACGGA
GGCCTGTCCCCGGACCTGCAGTCTATGGAGCAGATTCGGCGGATCATGCGGCCCACAGATGTGCCTGACC
AGGGCCTGCTGTGTGACCTGCTGTGGTCTGACCCTGACAAGGACGTGCAGGGCTGGGGCGAGAACGACCG
TGGCGTCTCTTTTACCTTTGGAGCCGAGGTGGTGGCCAAGTTCCTCCACAAGCACGACTTGGACCTCATC
TGCCGAGCACACCAGGTGGTAGAAGACGGCTACGAGTTCTTTGCCAAGCGGCAGCTGGTGACACTTTTCT
CAGCTCCCAACTACTGTGGCGAGTTTGACAATGCTGGCGCCATGATGAGTGTGGAC
