[The description below was written by a language model from this plasmid's Addgene catalogue record.]
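Description:
pEYFP(C1)-PP1alpha is a mammalian expression plasmid built on the Clontech pEYFP-C1 backbone, with a total size of about 5.7 kb (a roughly 4.7 kb backbone plus a 993 bp insert). It is maintained in E. coli as a high-copy plasmid under kanamycin selection. In mammalian cells the neomycin resistance marker allows G418 selection of stable transfectants. No feature table is provided with the record, so the origins of replication, polyadenylation signals and other backbone elements are not itemised here.

The insert is the human PPP1CA coding sequence, which encodes the alpha isozyme of the protein phosphatase 1 catalytic subunit (PP1alpha). It was cloned between the EcoRI and SalI sites of the multiple cloning site, although the record does not say whether these sites survived cloning. Because the cloning sites in a C1-type vector lie downstream of the fluorescent protein, the phosphatase is fused to the C-terminus of enhanced yellow fluorescent protein, giving an N-terminally YFP-tagged PP1alpha. Transcription of the fusion is driven by the CMV promoter, a strong constitutive promoter active in most cultured mammalian cell lines.

The construct is suited to visualising the subcellular distribution and dynamics of PP1alpha by fluorescence microscopy in live transfected cells. This fits the associated study, which examined the dynamic targeting of protein phosphatase 1 within the nuclei of living mammalian cells. The YFP tag could also serve as a handle for detecting the fusion protein or for multicolour imaging alongside spectrally distinct fluorescent fusions, though the record does not describe such applications specifically.
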