Addgene plasmid #44231: pEYFP(C1)-PP1alpha
Depositing lab: Angus Lamond & Laura Trinkle-Mulcahy. Depositing organization: University of Dundee. Publication: Dynamic targeting of protein phosphatase 1 within the nuclei of living mammalian cells. Trinkle-Mulcahy L, Sleeman JE, Lamond AI. J Cell Sci. 2001 Dec;114(Pt 23):4219-28. PubMed 11739654.
Backbone
  Vector backbone: pEYFP-C1
  Backbone manufacturer: Clontech
  Backbone size w/o insert (bp): 4700
  Total vector size (bp): 5693
  Vector type: Mammalian Expression
  Selectable markers: Neomycin (select with G418)
Growth in bacteria
  Bacterial resistance: Kanamycin, 50 μg/mL
  Growth temperature: 37°C
  Growth strain: DH5alpha
  Copy number: High Copy
Gene/Insert
  Gene/Insert name: PP1A (alt names: PPP1CA; PPP1CA protein phosphatase 1, catalytic subunit, alpha isozyme)
  Species: H. sapiens (human)
  Insert size (bp): 993
  GenBank ID: NM_002708
  Entrez Gene: PPP1CA (a.k.a. PP-1A, PP1A, PP1alpha, PPP1A)
  Promoter: CMV
  Tag / fusion protein: YFP (N terminal on backbone)
  Cloning method: Restriction Enzyme; 5′ cloning site EcoRI (unknown if destroyed); 3′ cloning site SalI (unknown if destroyed)
  Sequencing primers: 5′ TGGTCCTGCTGGAGTTCGTGACC; 3′ GTTTGGACAAACCACAACTAGAATGCAG
Terms and licenses: Academic/Nonprofit Terms; Industry Terms: Not Available to Industry
How to cite: pEYFP(C1)-PP1alpha was a gift from Angus Lamond & Laura Trinkle-Mulcahy (Addgene plasmid # 44231 ; http://n2t.net/addgene:44231 ; RRID:Addgene_44231)
