LOCUS       Exported 5721 bp ds-DNA circular SYN 16-AUG-2021
DEFINITION  synthetic circular DNA
ACCESSION   .
VERSION     .
KEYWORDS    pEYFP(C1)-PP1alpha
SOURCE      synthetic DNA construct
  ORGANISM  synthetic DNA construct
REFERENCE   1 (bases 1 to 5721)
  AUTHORS   Trinkle-Mulcahy L, Sleeman JE, Lamond AI
  TITLE     Dynamic targeting of protein phosphatase 1 within the nuclei of
            living mammalian cells.
  JOURNAL   J Cell Sci. 2001 Dec;114(Pt 23):4219-28.
  PUBMED    11739654
REFERENCE   2 (bases 1 to 5721)
  AUTHORS   .
  TITLE     Direct Submission
  JOURNAL   Exported Aug 16, 2021 from SnapGene Server 1.1.58
            http://www.snapgene.com
FEATURES             Location/Qualifiers
     source          1..5721
                     /organism="synthetic DNA construct"
                     /mol_type="other DNA"
     enhancer        100..403
                     /label=CMV enhancer
                     /note="human cytomegalovirus immediate early enhancer"
     promoter        404..607
                     /label=CMV promoter
                     /note="human cytomegalovirus (CMV) immediate early
                     promoter"
     primer_bind     558..578
                     /label=CMV-F
                     /note="Human CMV immediate early promoter, forward primer"
     regulatory      646..655
                     /regulatory_class="other"
                     /note="vertebrate consensus sequence for strong initiation
                     of translation (Kozak, 1987)"
     CDS             652..1368
                     /codon_start=1
                     /product="enhanced YFP"
                     /label=EYFP
                     /note="mammalian codon-optimized"
                     /translation="MVSKGEELFTGVVPILVELDGDVNGHKFSVSGEGEGDATYGKLTL
                     KFICTTGKLPVPWPTLVTTFGYGLQCFARYPDHMKQHDFFKSAMPEGYVQERTIFFKDD
                     GNYKTRAEVKFEGDTLVNRIELKGIDFKEDGNILGHKLEYNYNSHNVYIMADKQKNGIK
                     VNFKIRHNIEDGSVQLADHYQQNTPIGDGPVLLPDNHYLSYQSALSKDPNEKRDHMVLL
                     EFVTAAGITLGMDELYK"
     primer_bind     complement(697..718)
                     /label=EGFP-N
                     /note="EGFP, reverse primer"
     primer_bind     complement(958..977)
                     /label=EXFP-R
                     /note="For distinguishing EGFP variants, reverse primer"
     primer_bind     1305..1326
                     /label=EGFP-C
                     /note="EGFP, forward primer"
     polyA_signal    2548..2669
                     /label=SV40 poly(A) signal
                     /note="SV40 polyadenylation signal"
     primer_bind     complement(2585..2604)
                     /label=SV40pA-R
                     /note="SV40 polyA, reverse primer"
     primer_bind     2639..2658
                     /label=EBV-rev
                     /note="SV40 polyA terminator, reverse primer"
     rep_origin      complement(2676..3131)
                     /direction=LEFT
                     /label=f1 ori
                     /note="f1 bacteriophage origin of replication; arrow
                     indicates direction of (+) strand synthesis"
     primer_bind     complement(2813..2834)
                     /label=F1ori-F
                     /note="F1 origin, forward primer"
     primer_bind     3025..3044
                     /label=F1ori-R
                     /note="F1 origin, reverse primer"
     promoter        3158..3262
                     /gene="bla"
                     /label=AmpR promoter
     promoter        3264..3621
                     /label=SV40 promoter
                     /note="SV40 enhancer and early promoter"
     primer_bind     complement(3287..3307)
                     /label=pBABE 3'
                     /note="SV40 enhancer, reverse primer for pBABE vectors"
     rep_origin      3472..3607
                     /label=SV40 ori
                     /note="SV40 origin of replication"
     primer_bind     3534..3553
                     /label=SV40pro-F
                     /note="SV40 promoter/origin, forward primer"
     CDS             3656..4450
                     /codon_start=1
                     /gene="aph(3')-II (or nptII)"
                     /product="aminoglycoside phosphotransferase from Tn5"
                     /label=NeoR/KanR
                     /note="confers resistance to neomycin, kanamycin, and G418
                     (Geneticin(R))"
                     /translation="MIEQDGLHAGSPAAWVERLFGYDWAQQTIGCSDAAVFRLSAQGRP
                     VLFVKTDLSGALNELQDEAARLSWLATTGVPCAAVLDVVTEAGRDWLLLGEVPGQDLLS
                     SHLAPAEKVSIMADAMRRLHTLDPATCPFDHQAKHRIERARTRMEAGLVDQDDLDEEHQ
                     GLAPAELFARLKASMPDGEDLVVTHGDACLPNIMVENGRFSGFIDCGRLGVADRYQDIA
                     LATRDIAEELGGEWADRFLVLYGIAAPDSQRIAFYRLLDEFF"
     primer_bind     complement(3710..3729)
                     /label=Neo-R
                     /note="Neomycin resistance gene, reverse primer"
     primer_bind     4320..4339
                     /label=Neo-F
                     /note="Neomycin resistance gene, forward primer"
     primer_bind     complement(4638..4657)
                     /label=TK-pA-R
                     /note="Thymidine kinase polyA, reverse primer"
     polyA_signal    4682..4729
                     /label=HSV TK poly(A) signal
                     /note="herpes simplex virus thymidine kinase
                     polyadenylation signal (Cole and Stacy, 1985)"
     rep_origin      5058..5646
                     /direction=RIGHT
                     /label=ori
                     /note="high-copy-number ColE1/pMB1/pBR322/pUC origin of
                     replication"
     primer_bind     5547..5566
                     /label=pBR322ori-F
                     /note="pBR322 origin, forward primer"
ORIGIN
        1 tcccctgatt ctgtggataa ccgtattacc gccatgcatt agttattaat agtaatcaat
       61 tacggggtca ttagttcata gcccatatat ggagttccgc gttacataac ttacggtaaa
      121 tggcccgcct ggctgaccgc ccaacgaccc ccgcccattg acgtcaataa tgacgtatgt
      181 tcccatagta acgccaatag ggactttcca ttgacgtcaa tgggtggagt atttacggta
      241 aactgcccac ttggcagtac atcaagtgta tcatatgcca agtacgcccc ctattgacgt
      301 caatgacggt aaatggcccg cctggcatta tgcccagtac atgaccttat gggactttcc
      361 tacttggcag tacatctacg tattagtcat cgctattacc atggtgatgc ggttttggca
      421 gtacatcaat gggcgtggat agcggtttga ctcacgggga tttccaagtc tccaccccat
      481 tgacgtcaat gggagtttgt tttggcacca aaatcaacgg gactttccaa aatgtcgtaa
      541 caactccgcc ccattgacgc aaatgggcgg taggcgtgta cggtgggagg tctatataag
      601 cagagctggt ttagtgaacc gtcagatccg ctagcgctac cggtcgccac catggtgagc
      661 aagggcgagg agctgttcac cggggtggtg cccatcctgg tcgagctgga cggcgacgta
      721 aacggccaca agttcagcgt gtccggcgag ggcgagggcg atgccaccta cggcaagctg
      781 accctgaagt tcatctgcac caccggcaag ctgcccgtgc cctggcccac cctcgtgacc
      841 accttcggct acggcctgca gtgcttcgcc cgctaccccg accacatgaa gcagcacgac
      901 ttcttcaagt ccgccatgcc cgaaggctac gtccaggagc gcaccatctt cttcaaggac
      961 gacggcaact acaagacccg cgccgaggtg aagttcgagg gcgacaccct ggtgaaccgc
     1021 atcgagctga agggcatcga cttcaaggag gacggcaaca tcctggggca caagctggag
     1081 tacaactaca acagccacaa cgtctatatc atggccgaca agcagaagaa cggcatcaag
     1141 gtgaacttca agatccgcca caacatcgag gacggcagcg tgcagctcgc cgaccactac
     1201 cagcagaaca cccccatcgg cgacggcccc gtgctgctgc ccgacaacca ctacctgagc
     1261 taccagtccg ccctgagcaa agaccccaac gagaagcgcg atcacatggt cctgctggag
     1321 ttcgtgaccg ccgccgggat cactctcggc atggacgagc tgtacaagtc cggactcaga
     1381 tctcgagctc aagcttcgaa ttcgatgtcc gacagcgaga agctcaacct ggactcgatc
     1441 atcgggcgcc tgctggaagt gcagggctcg cggcctggca agaatgtaca gctgacagag
     1501 aacgagatcc gcggtctgtg cctgaaatcc cgggagattt ttctgagcca gcccattctt
     1561 ctggagctgg aggcacccct caagatctgc ggtgacatac acggccagta ctacgacctt
     1621 ctgcgactat ttgagtatgg cggtttccct cccgagagca actacctctt tctgggggac
     1681 tatgtggaca ggggcaagca gtccttggag accatctgcc tgctgctggc ctataagatc
     1741 aagtaccccg agaacttctt cctgctccgt gggaaccacg agtgtgccag catcaaccgc
     1801 atctatggtt tctacgatga gtgcaagaga cgctacaaca tcaaactgtg gaaaaccttc
     1861 actgactgct tcaactgcct gcccatcgcg gccatagtgg acgaaaagat cttctgctgc
     1921 cacggaggcc tgtccccgga cctgcagtct atggagcaga ttcggcggat catgcggccc
     1981 acagatgtgc ctgaccaggg cctgctgtgt gacctgctgt ggtctgaccc tgacaaggac
     2041 gtgcagggct ggggcgagaa cgaccgtggc gtctctttta cctttggagc cgaggtggtg
     2101 gccaagttcc tccacaagca cgacttggac ctcatctgcc gagcacacca ggtggtagaa
     2161 gacggctacg agttctttgc caagcggcag ctggtgacac ttttctcagc tcccaactac
     2221 tgtggcgagt ttgacaatgc tggcgccatg atgagtgtgg acgagaccct catgtgctct
     2281 ttccagatcc tcaagcccgc cgacaagaac aaggggaagt acgggcagtt cagtggcctg
     2341 aaccctggag gccgacccat caccccaccc cgcaattccg ccaaagccaa gaaataggtc
     2401 gacggtaccg cgggcccggg atccaccgga tctagataac tgatcataat cagccatacc
     2461 acatttgtag aggttttact tgctttaaaa aacctcccac acctccccct gaacctgaaa
     2521 cataaaatga atgcaattgt tgttgttaac ttgtttattg cagcttataa tggttacaaa
     2581 taaagcaata gcatcacaaa tttcacaaat aaagcatttt tttcactgca ttctagttgt
     2641 ggtttgtcca aactcatcaa tgtatcttaa cgcgtaaatt gtaagcgtta atattttgtt
     2701 aaaattcgcg ttaaattttt gttaaatcag ctcatttttt aaccaatagg ccgaaatcgg
     2761 caaaatccct tataaatcaa aagaatagac cgagataggg ttgagtgttg ttccagtttg
     2821 gaacaagagt ccactattaa agaacgtgga ctccaacgtc aaaggnnnnn nnnnnnnnnn
     2881 nnnnnnnnnn nnnnnnnnnn nnnnnnnnnn nnnntnnnnn nnnnnnnnnn nnnnnnnnnn
     2941 nnnnnnnnnn nnnnnnnnnn nnnnnnnnnn nnnnnnnnnn nnnnnnnnnn nnnnnnnnnn
     3001 nnnnnngnnn nnnnnnnnnn nnnnnnnnnn nnnnnnnnnn nnnnnnnnnn nnnnnnnnnn
     3061 nnnnnnnnnn nnnnnnnnnn nnnnnnnnnn nnnnnnnnnn nnnnnnnnnn nnnnnnnnnn
     3121 nnnnnnnnnn ncaggtggca cttttcgggg aaatgtgcgc ggaaccccta tttgtttatt
     3181 tttctaaata cattcaaata tgtatccgct catgagacaa taaccctgat aaatgcttca
     3241 ataatattga aaaaggaaga gtcctgaggc ggaaagaacc agctgtggaa tgtgtgtcag
     3301 ttagggtgtg gaaagtcccc aggctcccca gcaggcagaa gtatgcaaag catgcatctc
     3361 aattagtcag caaccaggtg tggaaagtcc ccaggctccc cagcaggcag aagtatgcaa
     3421 agcatgcatc tcaattagtc agcaaccata gtcccgcccc taactccgcc catcccgccc
     3481 ctaactccgc ccagttccgc ccattctccg ccccatggct gactaatttt ttttatttat
     3541 gcagaggccg aggccgcctc ggcctctgag ctattccaga agtagtgagg aggctttttt
     3601 ggaggcctag gcttttgcaa agatcgatca agagacagga tgaggatcgt ttcgcatgat
     3661 tgaacaagat ggattgcacg caggttctcc ggccgcttgg gtggagaggc tattcggcta
     3721 tgactgggca caacagacaa tcggctgctc tgatgccgcc gtgttccggc tgtcagcgca
     3781 ggggcgcccg gttctttttg tcaagaccga cctgtccggt gccctgaatg aactgcaaga
     3841 cgaggcagcg cggctatcgt ggctggccac gacgggcgtt ccttgcgcag ctgtgctcga
     3901 cgttgtcact gaagcgggaa gggactggct gctattgggc gaagtgccgg ggcaggatct
     3961 cctgtcatct caccttgctc ctgccgagaa agtatccatc atggctgatg caatgcggcg
     4021 gctgcatacg cttgatccgg ctacctgccc attcgaccac caagcgaaac atcgcatcga
     4081 gcgagcacgt actcggatgg aagccggtct tgtcgatcag gatgatctgg acgaagagca
     4141 tcaggggctc gcgccagccg aactgttcgc caggctcaag gcgagcatgc ccgacggcga
     4201 ggatctcgtc gtgacccatg gcgatgcctg cttgccgaat atcatggtgg aaaatggccg
     4261 cttttctgga ttcatcgact gtggccggct gggtgtggcg gaccgctatc aggacatagc
     4321 gttggctacc cgtgatattg ctgaagagct tggcggcgaa tgggctgacc gcttcctcgt
     4381 gctttacggt atcgccgctc ccgattcgca gcgcatcgcc ttctatcgcc ttcttgacga
     4441 gttcttctga gcgggactct ggggttcgaa atgaccgacc aagcgacgcc caacctgcca
     4501 tcacgagatt tcgattccac cgccgccttc tatgaaaggt tgggcttcgg aatcgttttc
     4561 cgggacgccg gctggatgat cctccagcgc ggggatctca tgctggagtt cttcgcccac
     4621 cctaggggga ggctaactga aacacggaag gagacaatac cggaaggaac ccgcgctatg
     4681 acggcaataa aaagacagaa taaaacgcac ggtgttgggt cgtttgttca taaacgcggg
     4741 gttcggtccc agggctggca ctctgtcgat accccaccga gaccccattg gggccaatac
     4801 gcccgcgttt cttccttttc cccaccccac cccccaagtt cgggtgaagg cccagggctc
     4861 gcagccaacg tcggggcggc aggccctgcc atagcctcag gttactcata tatactttag
     4921 attgatttaa aacttcattt ttaatttaaa aggatctagg tgaagatcct ttttgataat
     4981 ctcatgacca aaatccctta acgtgagttt tcgttccact gagcgtcaga ccccgtagaa
     5041 aagatcaaag gatcttcttg agatcctttt tttctgcgcg taatctgctg cttgcaaaca
     5101 aaaaaaccac cgctaccagc ggtggtttgt ttgccggatc aagagctacc aactcttttt
     5161 ccgaaggtaa ctggcttcag cagagcgcag ataccaaata ctgttcttct agtgtagccg
     5221 tagttaggcc accacttcaa gaactctgta gcaccgccta catacctcgc tctgctaatc
     5281 ctgttaccag tggctgctgc cagtggcgat aagtcgtgtc ttaccgggtt ggactcaaga
     5341 cgatagttac cggataaggc gcagcggtcg ggctgaacgg ggggttcgtg cacacagccc
     5401 agcttggagc gaacgaccta caccgaactg agatacctac agcgtgagct atgagaaagc
     5461 gccacgcttc ccgaagggag aaaggcggac aggtatccgg taagcggcag ggtcggaaca
     5521 ggagagcgca cgagggagct tccaggggga aacgcctggt atctttatag tcctgtcggg
     5581 tttcgccacc tctgacttga gcgtcgattt ttgtgatgct cgtcaggggg gcggagccta
     5641 tggaaaaacg ccagcaacgc ggccttttta cggttcctgg ccttttgctg gccttttgct
     5701 cacatgttct ttcctgcgtt a
//
